Addgene plasmid #217622: Drosophila Wdr20-V5
Purpose: Mammalian expression of V5 tagged Drosophila Wdr20
Depositing lab: Ethan Lee. Depositing organization: Vanderbilt University. Publication: The USP46 deubiquitylase complex increases Wingless/Wnt signaling strength by stabilizing Arrow/LRP6. Spencer ZT, Ng VH, Benchabane H, Siddiqui GS, Duwadi D, Maines B, Bryant JM, Schwarzkopf A, Yuan K, Kassel SN, Mishra A, Pimentel A, Lebensohn AM, Rohatgi R, Gerber SA, Robbins DJ, Lee E, Ahmed Y. Nat Commun. 2023 Oct 5;14(1):6174. doi: 10.1038/s41467-023-41843-0. PubMed 37798281.
Backbone
  Vector backbone: pCS2
  Vector type: Mammalian Expression
Growth in bacteria
  Bacterial resistance: Ampicillin, 100 μg/mL
  Growth temperature: 37°C
  Growth strain: DH5alpha
  Copy number: High Copy
Gene/Insert
  Gene/Insert name: WDR20
  Species: D. melanogaster (fly)
  Cloning method: Gene Synthesis
Terms and licenses: Academic/Nonprofit Terms; Industry Terms: Not Available to Industry
How to cite: Drosophila Wdr20-V5 was a gift from Ethan Lee (Addgene plasmid # 217622 ; http://n2t.net/addgene:217622 ; RRID:Addgene_217622)
