[The description below was written by a language model from this plasmid's Addgene catalogue record and pLannotate feature annotations shown in this document.]
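Description:
Drosophila Wdr20-V5 is a mammalian expression plasmid carrying a gene-synthesized coding sequence for Drosophila melanogaster Wdr20 fused to a V5 epitope tag. It is propagated in E. coli as a high-copy plasmid through a ColE1/pUC-type origin and is selected with ampicillin via the β-lactamase gene. The catalogue lists the backbone as pCS2. The annotated sequence looks more like a pcDNA3-style vector, however, with a T7 promoter, a bGH polyadenylation signal, an f1 origin and an SV40-driven neomycin resistance cassette. This discrepancy is worth noting rather than resolving by assumption.

The expression unit lies on the reverse strand and spans the numbering origin of the circular sequence. The CMV immediate early enhancer and promoter, followed by the T7 promoter, drive the open reading frame, and transcription terminates at the bGH poly(A) signal. The insert is not annotated by name. Partial homology hits to mouse Dmwd and to Aspergillus CreC, both WD-repeat relatives of WDR20, mark parts of the region where it sits. A short fragment matching a Pk-type tag (Pk is another name for the V5 epitope) lies just upstream of the bGH signal, which is consistent with a C-terminal V5 tag. The SV40 promoter, neo gene and SV40 poly(A) signal form a cassette that would allow G418 selection of stably transfected mammalian cells, and the T7 promoter could support in vitro transcription.

The construct is intended for expressing the tagged fly Wdr20 protein in mammalian cells, where the V5 epitope permits detection or immunoprecipitation. The associated publication concerns the USP46 deubiquitylase complex and its role in Wingless/Wnt signaling through stabilization of Arrow/LRP6.
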