Features (pLannotate 1.2.2; 22 found; start..end, strand, type, name):
      1..639     -  CDS            Dmwd (fragment): DMWD_MOUSE - Also known as Dm9. Experimental evidence at protein level: Swiss-Prot protein existence level 1. From Mus musculus (Mouse).
   1145..1163    -  promoter       T7 promoter: promoter for bacteriophage T7 RNA polymerase
   1179..1212    -  LTR            5' LTR (truncated) (fragment): truncated 5' long terminal repeat (LTR) from HIV-1
   1208..1411    -  promoter       CMV promoter: human cytomegalovirus (CMV) immediate early promoter
   1412..1791    -  enhancer       CMV enhancer: human cytomegalovirus immediate early enhancer
   1946..1998    +  misc_feature   bom (fragment): basis of mobility region from pBR322
   2057..2161    +  promoter       AmpR promoter: bla
   2162..3022    +  CDS            AmpR: β-lactamase; bla; confers resistance to ampicillin, carbenicillin, and related antibiotics
   3193..3781    +  rep_origin     ori: high-copy-number ColE1/pMB1/pBR322/pUC origin of replication
   3964..4056    +  CDS            lacI (fragment): lac repressor; lacI; The lac repressor binds to the lac operator to inhibit transcription in E. coli. This inhibition can be relieved by adding lactose or isopropyl-β-D-thiogalactopyranoside (IPTG).
   4069..4090    +  protein_bind   CAP binding site: CAP binding activates transcription in the presence of cAMP. E. coli catabolite activator protein
   4105..4135    +  promoter       lac promoter: promoter for the E. coli lac operon
   4143..4159    +  protein_bind   lac operator: The lac repressor binds to the lac operator to inhibit transcription in E. coli. This inhibition can be relieved by adding lactose or isopropyl-β-D-thiogalactopyranoside (IPTG). lac repressor encoded by lacI
   4232..4353    -  polyA_signal   SV40 poly(A) signal: SV40 polyadenylation signal
   4348..4506    -  CDS            ble (fragment): BLE_KLEPN - Experimental evidence at protein level: Swiss-Prot protein existence level 1. Binding protein with a strong affinity to the bleomycin family of antibiotics. Binds to CL990; an antimitotic-antibiotic compound. From Klebsiella pneumoniae.
   4530..5321    -  CDS            neo: KKA2_KLEPN - Also known as kan, nptII. Experimental evidence at protein level: Swiss-Prot protein existence level 1. Resistance to kanamycin, neomycin, paromomycin, ribostamycin, butirosin and gentamicin B. From Klebsiella pneumoniae.
   5388..5717    -  promoter       SV40 promoter: SV40 enhancer and early promoter
   5731..6159    -  rep_origin     f1 ori (sequence partly withheld): f1 bacteriophage origin of replication; arrow indicates direction of (+) strand synthesis
   6180..6201    -  promoter       SV40 promoter (fragment): SV40 enhancer and early promoter
   6205..6429    -  polyA_signal   bGH poly(A) signal: bovine growth hormone polyadenylation signal
   6489..6514    -  misc_feature   12Pktag (fragment)
   8006..8143    -  CDS            creC (fragment): CREC_EMENI - Experimental evidence at protein level: Swiss-Prot protein existence level 1. Component of the regulatory network controlling carbon source utilization through ubiquitination and deubiquitination involving creA, creB, creC, creD and acrB. Required to prevent the proteolysis of the CreB deubiquitinating enzyme in the absence of carbon catabolite repression. CreB deubiquitinating enzyme stabilized in a complex with the CreC leads to the expression of genes such as those in the proline and quinate pathways. From Emericella nidulans (strain FGSC A4 / ATCC 38163 / CBS 112.46 / NRRL 194
>Addgene plasmid #217622 | Drosophila Wdr20-V5 | addgene full sequence | sequence record 427147 | Addgene NGS Result
GCACACGCACAGGAAGCCGCCGAAGTAGGATCTGGCGATGCCCAGCAGCTCCATTGTATCGTAGTGGAAC
ACTCTCAGGAAGCCATCCTGGCTCACCACGGCCAGGTGGCTGCCACAGGGGGAGAAGCAGAACTCATTCA
CACAGCAATTATCTGTGCTGAACACCCACTTGAACAGGGGATTCCTGGTGGTCTTGCTCTTGGATGTCAG
GATGGTGTAGCCATCGCCCAGCTTGAAGGGCTGGTAAGAAGGGGCTGTGGCGGCGCAGGGCAGCTCCTCA
TTGTACAGGTACAGGTGTCCGCTGGCGTGGGCGGCCAGGAACAGGTGAGGGCTGTTGGGCAGCCACTTCA
GGCATGTCACCTTTGTCTTGTCGATCAGTCTCTCCTCGTTGAACAGCTTCCTCACCTCTCTGGGGCCCAC
GTGAGGGCTCACCAGCTGGATCTGGCCGGTTGTGAAGCCAACCAGCAGAGGGGCGCCTGTGGGGGTGGCG
CTGCTGATGTTGAAGTCGTGACAGGAAGGATTTGTGCCCTTGTAGAACTTCTTATCGATAGGCTTGCTCA
TCTCGGTGCCCTTCTTGGCGCCTCTGAAGCTGTACACGTACAGGTCTCTGCCGAAGTTGAAGCAGATTCT
ATCGCCGCCCAGCACCTGATTTGTGGCCACGCCGTTCTGATCCACCACGCCGCCGTTCATCATGGAGTGC
ATGCTGATTCCGCCGCCCAGCCTGGCCTCCACGGTGTTGTTGCCGGCGCTGTTGCTGTTGTGATTAGAGT
GGCTGTAGTCTCCGCCGGCGCCGCCATTGCTGATGGCGGTGGAGGCTCCAGCAGCTCCTGTAGGGGAGGC
GCCGGGGGAGCTGCCGTTGGTTGTGGTGGTGTTGGCTCCGGCTGTTCCTCCGCCCACGGGTGTGCCCACG
CCCACATCGCTGCCCAGCTTGCCCTGGGCAGGGGAAGGCAGTGTCACCATGCTCACCCTCACCTGGGGGC
TGCTCTGGTTGGAGCTGTAGCCCACCCTGTTAGGTCTGCTGTACTCGGACAGTGTCAGCAGTCTGTATGT
GCCCTCTCTGGTCACGAACTGGGTCTTCAGATCGTCCTTCACGCTGGCGTCCAGCTGGTTGGCCATGGTG
GCGGCGCTAGCCAGCTTGGGTCTCCCTATAGTGAGTCGTATTAATTTCGATAAGCCAGTAAGCAGTGGGT
TCTCTAGTTAGCCAGAGAGCTCTGCTTATATAGACCTCCCACCGTACACGCCTACCGCCCATTTGCGTCA
ATGGGGCGGAGTTGTTACGACATTTTGGAAAGTCCCGTTGATTTTGGTGCCAAAACAAACTCCCATTGAC
GTCAATGGGGTGGAGACTTGGAAATCCCCGTGAGTCAAACCGCTATCCACGCCCATTGATGTACTGCCAA
AACCGCATCACCATGGTAATAGCGATGACTAATACGTAGATGTACTGCCAAGTAGGAAAGTCCCATAAGG
TCATGTACTGGGCATAATGCCAGGCGGGCCATTTACCGTCATTGACGTCAATAGGGGGCGTACTTGGCAT
ATGATACACTTGATGTACTGCCAAGTGGGCAGTTTACCGTAAATACTCCACCCATTGACGTCAATGGAAA
GTCCCTATTGGCGTTACTATGGGAACATACGTCATTATTGACGTCAATGGGCGGGGGTCGTTGGGCGGTC
AGCCAGGCGGGCCATTTACCGTAAGTTATGTAACGCGGAACTCCATATATGGGCTATGAACTAATGACCC
CGTAATTGATTACTATTAATAACTAGTCAATAATCAATGTCAACGCGTATATCTGGCCCGTACATCGCGA
AGCAGCGCAAAACGCCTAACCCTAAGCAGATTCTTCATGCAATTGTCGGTCAAGCCTTGCCTTGTTGTAG
CTTAAATTTTGCTCGCGCACTACTCAGCGACCTCCAACACACAAGCAGGGAGCAGATACTGGCTTAACTA
TGCGGCATCAGAGCAGATTGTACTGAGAGTGCACCATAGGGGATCGGGAGATCTCCCGATCCGTCGACGT
CAGGTGGCACTTTTCGGGGAAATGTGCGCGGAACCCCTATTTGTTTATTTTTCTAAATACATTCAAATAT
GTATCCGCTCATGAGACAATAACCCTGATAAATGCTTCAATAATATTGAAAAAGGAAGAGTATGAGTATT
CAACATTTCCGTGTCGCCCTTATTCCCTTTTTTGCGGCATTTTGCCTTCCTGTTTTTGCTCACCCAGAAA
CGCTGGTGAAAGTAAAAGATGCTGAAGATCAGTTGGGTGCACGAGTGGGTTACATCGAACTGGATCTCAA
CAGCGGTAAGATCCTTGAGAGTTTTCGCCCCGAAGAACGTTTTCCAATGATGAGCACTTTTAAAGTTCTG
CTATGTGGCGCGGTATTATCCCGTATTGACGCCGGGCAAGAGCAACTCGGTCGCCGCATACACTATTCTC
AGAATGACTTGGTTGAGTACTCACCAGTCACAGAAAAGCATCTTACGGATGGCATGACAGTAAGAGAATT
ATGCAGTGCTGCCATAACCATGAGTGATAACACTGCGGCCAACTTACTTCTGACAACGATCGGAGGACCG
AAGGAGCTAACCGCTTTTTTGCACAACATGGGGGATCATGTAACTCGCCTTGATCGTTGGGAACCGGAGC
TGAATGAAGCCATACCAAACGACGAGCGTGACACCACGATGCCTGTAGCAATGGCAACAACGTTGCGCAA
ACTATTAACTGGCGAACTACTTACTCTAGCTTCCCGGCAACAATTAATAGACTGGATGGAGGCGGATAAA
GTTGCAGGACCACTTCTGCGCTCGGCCCTTCCGGCTGGCTGGTTTATTGCTGATAAATCTGGAGCCGGTG
AGCGTGGGTCTCGCGGTATCATTGCAGCACTGGGGCCAGATGGTAAGCCCTCCCGTATCGTAGTTATCTA
CACGACGGGGAGTCAGGCAACTATGGATGAACGAAATAGACAGATCGCTGAGATAGGTGCCTCACTGATT
AAGCATTGGTAACTGTCAGACCAAGTTTACTCATATATACTTTAGATTGATTTAAAACTTCATTTTTAAT
TTAAAAGGATCTAGGTGAAGATCCTTTTTGATAATCTCATGACCAAAATCCCTTAACGTGAGTTTTCGTT
CCACTGAGCGTCAGACCCCGTAGAAAAGATCAAAGGATCTTCTTGAGATCCTTTTTTTCTGCGCGTAATC
TGCTGCTTGCAAACAAAAAAACCACCGCTACCAGCGGTGGTTTGTTTGCCGGATCAAGAGCTACCAACTC
TTTTTCCGAAGGTAACTGGCTTCAGCAGAGCGCAGATACCAAATACTGTTCTTCTAGTGTAGCCGTAGTT
AGGCCACCACTTCAAGAACTCTGTAGCACCGCCTACATACCTCGCTCTGCTAATCCTGTTACCAGTGGCT
GCTGCCAGTGGCGATAAGTCGTGTCTTACCGGGTTGGACTCAAGACGATAGTTACCGGATAAGGCGCAGC
GGTCGGGCTGAACGGGGGGTTCGTGCACACAGCCCAGCTTGGAGCGAACGACCTACACCGAACTGAGATA
CCTACAGCGTGAGCTATGAGAAAGCGCCACGCTTCCCGAAGGGAGAAAGGCGGACAGGTATCCGGTAAGC
GGCAGGGTCGGAACAGGAGAGCGCACGAGGGAGCTTCCAGGGGGAAACGCCTGGTATCTTTATAGTCCTG
TCGGGTTTCGCCACCTCTGACTTGAGCGTCGATTTTTGTGATGCTCGTCAGGGGGGCGGAGCCTATGGAA
AAACGCCAGCAACGCGGCCTTTTTACGGTTCCTGGCCTTTTGCTGGCCTTTTGCTCACATGTTCTTTCCT
GCGTTATCCCCTGATTCTGTGGATAACCGTATTACCGCCTTTGAGTGAGCTGATACCGCTCGCCGCAGCC
GAACGACCGAGCGCAGCGAGTCAGTGAGCGAGGAAGCGGAAGAGCGCCCAATACGCAAACCGCCTCTCCC
CGCGCGTTGGCCGATTCATTAATGCAGCTGGCACGACAGGTTTCCCGACTGGAAAGCGGGCAGTGAGCGC
AACGCAATTAATGTGAGTTAGCTCACTCATTAGGCACCCCAGGCTTTACACTTTATGCTTCCGGCTCGTA
TGTTGTGTGGAATTGTGAGCGGATAACAATTTCACACAGGAAACAGCTATGACCATGATTACGCCAAGCT
CTAGCTAGAGGTCGACGGTATACAGACATGATAAGATACATTGATGAGTTTGGACAAACCACAACTAGAA
TGCAGTGAAAAAAATGCTTTATTTGTGAAATTTGTGATGCTATTGCTTTATTTGTAACCATTATAAGCTG
CAATAAACAAGTTGGGGTGGGCGAAGAACTCCAGCATGAGATCCCCGCGCTGGAGGATCATCCAGCCGGC
GTCCCGGAAAACGATTCCGAAGCCCAACCTTTCATAGAAGGCGGCGGTGGAATCGAAATCTCGTGATGGC
AGGTTGGGCGTCGCTTGGTCGGTCATTTCGAACCCCAGAGTCCCGCTCAGAAGAACTCGTCAAGAAGGCG
ATAGAAGGCGATGCGCTGCGAATCGGGAGCGGCGATACCGTAAAGCACGAGGAAGCGGTCAGCCCATTCG
CCGCCAAGCTCTTCAGCAATATCACGGGTAGCCAACGCTATGTCCTGATAGCGGTCCGCCACACCCAGCC
GGCCACAGTCGATGAATCCAGAAAAGCGGCCATTTTCCACCATGATATTCGGCAAGCAGGCATCGCCATG
GGTCACGACGAGATCCTCGCCGTCGGGCATGCGCGCCTTGAGCCTGGCGAACAGTTCGGCTGGCGCGAGC
CCCTGATGCTCTTCGTCCAGATCATCCTGATCGACAAGACCGGCTTCCATCCGAGTACGTGCTCGCTCGA
TGCGATGTTTCGCTTGGTGGTCGAATGGGCAGGTAGCCGGATCAAGCGTATGCAGCCGCCGCATTGCATC
AGCCATGATGGATACTTTCTCGGCAGGAGCAAGGTGAGATGACAGGAGATCCTGCCCCGGCACTTCGCCC
AATAGCAGCCAGTCCCTTCCCGCTTCAGTGACAACGTCGAGCACAGCTGCGCAAGGAACGCCCGTCGTGG
CCAGCCACGATAGCCGCGCTGCCTCGTCCTGCAGTTCATTCAGGGCACCGGACAGGTCGGTCTTGACAAA
AAGAACCGGGCGCCCCTGCGCTGACAGCCGGAACACGGCGGCATCAGAGCAGCCGATTGTCTGTTGTGCC
CAGTCATAGCCGAATAGCCTCTCCACCCAAGCGGCCGGAGAACCTGCGTGCAATCCATCTTGTTCAATCA
TGCGAAACGATCCTCATCCTGTCTCTTGATCAGATCCGAAAATGGATATACAAGCTCCCGGGAGCTTTTT
GCAAAAGCCTAGGCCTCCAAAAAAGCCTCCTCACTACTTCTGGAATAGCTCAGAGGCAGAGGCGGCCTCG
GCCTCTGCATAAATAAAAAAAATTAGTCAGCCATGGGGCGGAGAATGGGCGGAACTGGGCGGAGTTAGGG
GCGGGATGGGCGGAGTTAGGGGCGGGACTATGGTTGCTGACTAATTGAGATGCATGCTTTGCATACTTCT
GCCTGCTGGGGAGCCTGGGGACTTTCCACACCTGGTTGCTGACTAATTGAGATGCATGCTTTGCATACTT
CTGCCTGCTGGGGAGCCTGGGGACTTTCCACACCCTAACTGACACACATTCCACAGAATTAATTCGCGTT
AAATTTTTGTTAAATCAGCTCATTTTTTAACCAATAGGCCGAAATCGGCAAAATCCCTTATAAATCAAAA
GAATAGACCGAGATAGGGT
[37 nt withheld, positions 5830-5866]
AAAGAACGTGGACTCCAACGTCAAAGG
[49 nt withheld, positions 5894-5942]
T
[91 nt withheld, positions 5944-6034]
G
[124 nt withheld, positions 6036-6159]
GGGGATACCCCCTAGAGCCCCAGCTGGTTCTTTCCGCCTCAGAAGCCATAGAGCCCACCGCATCCCCAGC
ATGCCTGCTATTGTCTTCCCAATCCTCCCCCTTGCTGTCCTGCCCCACCCCACCCCCCAGAATAGAATGA
CACCTACTCAGACAATGCGATGCAATTTCCTCATTTTATTAGGAAAGGACAGTGGGAGTGGCACCTTCCA
GGGTCAAGGAAGGCACGGGGGAGGGGCAAACAACAGATGGCTGGCAACTAGAAGGCACAGTCGAGGCTGA
TCAGCGGGTTTAAACGGGCCCTCTAGACTCGAGTCATGTGCTATCCAGGCCCAGCAGAGGGTTAGGGATT
GGCTTGCCGCTTCCGCCGCCGCCGATCACTGTTCCTCCAGGAGCAGCGGCCTGGCCGGGGCTCAGGTGCT
GTGTAGCGTGGGTGGCGTGGCCGGGTCTGGCCCATGTGTAGATGAAGCCATCCTGACAGGCTGTCAGGAA
GCAGTCCTCTCTGAAGATCAGGGCGGTCAGCCTCTCGTGGGCGATCTTCTTGCACACCAGGGGCTCCAGC
AGAGGACACTCGTCGAACCTGGGACAGGCGGGTGTGCCGATCAGCTGCATGGGATCGAAGCTGCTCACTC
CGGAGCCGCTTCCGGCAGCGCTTCCGGAAGCGTGAGCGGCGGTGGCCAGGCTGGAGTGGTGGGAGGACCT
GGACAGCTTCAGGGAGCCGAAGGAGTGGGCTGTGCTGGAGCTGCCGATAGCGCCGGCGGCGTTGCTGTCC
AGGGTGCTGGAGTGGCCGAAGTTGCTGGAGGAGGAGTTGTTGGACTGGCTGTGGTTATTGTGGCCGCCTG
TGTGGTTGTGCTGGTTGTAGGACTTCAGCATGCTCATGGCCTTTCTGTGCTGTCTGTGGGCTGTGGAGTG
GCTGCCCTCGTAGCCGGCGCCCTTCTTCTCGGAGCTGCTCAGGAAGGAGAAGTTGCTCAGTCTCTGGGTC
AGGCTGTTGAAGGCGCTGAAGCCGGAGCCGCTATTGGAGCTCTTGTTGCTGGAGTTGGAGGTCTTGCTGT
TGTAGCCGCTTGTGGTCTGGCTAGGTCTTTGTCCAGATCCGGAGCCGCCGCCGCCGTCGATGGAATCGCT
CTTTGTGGCGCTGATACAGTTAGGGAACTTGATGCTGTTGCCGGTGCCGTGGTTTCTGTTATTCTGCTTG
GTGGAGGCAACAGCTCCAGCTCCGGCCACGCTGCCGGCGCCGGCATTAGAGGAGGTGCTGGCGGGTGTGG
CGGCCTCTGTGTCGCAATCGTCGGGGGAGCTCTGGGAGGAGATGGTACAGTTGGCTGTGGAGAACTTGGA
GCTGGAGCTGTTGGAGTGCTCTCCAGCGCCGTTGCCGGTTCCTCCGCCAGCAGCCTCCCTGGTGGGGCTG
CAGGAGCCGGATTCGGCCTGCTGGCCTGTGGCCTGGCCGCTCATGGCCACAGGTCTGATCACCTTGATGC
CATCCTCGGCCTCGGCCTCCTCGTCCACGCCGCCATTCAGGTAGGCCCTCTCGCTATTGGCGGGCTGCCT
CAGCACCAGAGGGTGCCTCAGCACGTCCTCTGTGATATCCCACAGGCAGATCTGGGTGTCCTGGCTCACG
CTGCCCAGCCTGTAGCTCATCAGCTTCTCGGCGCTGCTGGCATCGCTTCTGAAGGAGGCGCTGTGAGGGC
CATTCCTGTCGGCGTGCACGGGTGTGCTGTTTCTATCGAAGCCCTCGAAGCCGCCATTGGCTGTGGAATC
GCCGGAGAATCTGGCCTCTCTGCTGTGGCTGTACTCGTTCATCTGGTTCTCGTCATCGCTGAAGTCGCCG
CCATCCCAGTTTGTGTAGGATGTGGTGTAGGGGTCGAAGGCCACCACGCTCACCCAGCTTCTGTGGCCCT
GGCCCCTGGCCACCACTCTTCTCTCGTGCAGGGACCACACTGTCACCAGGTCGTCCTCGCCGCCCACCAC
GATGTACTTGCCGTCAGGGGACCA
